>Addgene plasmid #65266 | Str-KDEL_ST-SBP-tagBFP | depositor full sequence | sequence record 110474 | Full Sequence
GACGGATCGGGAGATCTCCCGATCCCCTATGGTCGACTCTCAGTACAATCTGCTCTGATGCCGCATAGTT
AAGCCAGTATCTGCTCCCTGCTTGTGTGTTGGAGGTCGCTGAGTAGTGCGCGAGCAAAATTTAAGCTACA
ACAAGGCAAGGCTTGACCGACAATTGCATGAAGAATCTGCTTAGGGTTAGGCGTTTTGCGCTGCTTCGCG
ATGTACGGGCCAGATATACGCGTTGACATTGATTATTGACTAGTTATTAATAGTAATCAATTACGGGGTC
ATTAGTTCATAGCCCATATATGGAGTTCCGCGTTACATAACTTACGGTAAATGGCCCGCCTGGCTGACCG
CCCAACGACCCCCGCCCATTGACGTCAATAATGACGTATGTTCCCATAGTAACGCCAATAGGGACTTTCC
ATTGACGTCAATGGGTGGACTATTTACGGTAAACTGCCCACTTGGCAGTACATCAAGTGTATCATATGCC
AAGTACGCCCCCTATTGACGTCAATGACGGTAAATGGCCCGCCTGGCATTATGCCCAGTACATGACCTTA
TGGGACTTTCCTACTTGGCAGTACATCTACGTATTAGTCATCGCTATTACCATGGTGATGCGGTTTTGGC
AGTACATCAATGGGCGTGGATAGCGGTTTGACTCACGGGGATTTCCAAGTCTCCACCCCATTGACGTCAA
TGGGAGTTTGTTTTGGCACCAAAATCAACGGGACTTTCCAAAATGTCGTAACAACTCCGCCCCATTGACG
CAAATGGGCGGTAGGCGTGTACGGTGGGAGGTCTATATAAGCAGAGCTCTCTGGCTAACTAGAGAACCCA
CTGCTTACTGGCTTATCGAAATTAATACGACTCACTATAGGGAGACCCAAGCTTGGTACCGAGCTCGGAT
CGATATCTGCGGCCTAGCTAGCGCTTAAGGCCTGTTAACCGGTATGGATGTATGCGTCCGTCTTGCCCTG
TGGCTCCTCTGGGGACTCCTCCTGCACCAGGGCCAGAGCCTCAGCCATAGTCACAGTGAGAAGGCGACAG
GAACCAGCTCGGGCGCCGGTTTAAACGACCCTAGCAAAGACTCAAAAGCTCAGGTGTCCGCTGCCGAGGC
TGGCATTACTGGAACATGGTACAATCAGCTCGGGAGCACCTTTATTGTGACTGCTGGAGCCGATGGAGCC
CTCACCGGAACATACGAATCTGCTGTGGGAAACGCCGAATCACGGTACGTCCTCACTGGCCGATACGATA
GTGCCCCTGCCACCGACGGATCTGGGACTGCCCTGGGATGGACTGTCGCTTGGAAAAACAACTACCGGAA
TGCTCATTCTGCCACAACATGGAGTGGACAGTACGTGGGAGGCGCTGAGGCTAGAATCAATACACAGTGG
CTGCTCACATCTGGCACAACCGAGGCAAATGCTTGGAAATCCACCCTGGTGGGACATGACACATTCACCA
AAGTGAAACCCTCCGCCGCTTCAATCGATGCCGCCAAAAAAGCCGGAGTCAACAACGGCAATCCTCTGGA
TGCCGTCCAGCAGCTCGGACCGAAAGATGAACTGTGAGCGGCCGCATAGATAACTGATCCAGTGTGCTGG
AATTAATTCGCTGTCTGCGAGGGCCAGCTGTTGGGGTGAGTACTCCCTCTCAAAAGCGGGCATGACTTCT
GCGCTAAGATTGTCAGTTTCCAAAAACGAGGAGGATTTGATATTCACCTGGCCCGCGGTGATGCCTTTGA
GGGTGGCCGCGTCCATCTGGTCAGAAAAGACAATCTTTTTGTTGTCAAGCTTGAGGTGTGGCAGGCTTGA
GATCTGGCCATACACTTGAGTGACAATGACATCCACTTTGCCTTTCTCTCCACAGGTGTCCACTCCCAGG
TCCAACTGCAGGTCGAGCATGCATCTAGGGCGGCCAATTCCGCCCCTCTCCCTCCCCCCCCCCTAACGTT
ACTGGCCGAAGCCGCTTGGAATAAGGCCGGTGTGCGTTTGTCTATATGTTATTTTCCACCATATTGCCGT
CTTTTGGCAATGTGAGGGCCCGGAAACCTGGCCCTGTCTTCTTGACGAGCATTCCTAGGGGTCTTTCCCC
TCTCGCCAAAGGAATGCAAGGTCTGTTGAATGTCGTGAAGGAAGCAGTTCCTCTGGAAGCTTCTTGAAGA
CAAACAACGTCTGTAGCGACCCTTTGCAGGCAGCGGAACCCCCCACCTGGCGACAGGTGCCTCTGCGGCC
AAAAGCCACGTGTATAAGATACACCTGCAAAGGCGGCACAACCCCAGTGCCACGTTGTGAGTTGGATAGT
TGTGGAAAGAGTCAAATGGCTCTCCTCAAGCGTATTCAACAAGGGGCTGAAGGATGCCCAGAAGGTACCC
CATTGTATGGGATCTGATCTGGGGCCTCGGTGCACATGCTTTACATGTGTTTAGTCGAGGTTAAAAAAAC
GTCTAGGCCCCCCGAACCACGGGGACGTGGTTTTCCTTTGAAAAACACGATGATAAGCTTGCCACAACCC
GGGAGGCGCGCCATGATTCACACCAACCTGAAGAAAAAGTTCAGCTGCTGCGTCCTGGTCTTTCTTCTGT
TTGCAGTCATCTGTGTGTGGAAGGAAAAGAAGAAAGGGAGTTACTATGATTCCTTTAAATTGCAAACCAA
GGGGAATTCCATGGACGAGAAGACCACTGGTTGGCGAGGTGGACACGTTGTTGAAGGACTGGCTGGGGAA
CTTGAACAACTTCGTGCACGACTGGAGCATCACCCACAAGGTCAACGTGAACCACCTGCAGGTTCTGAAC
TCATCAAGGAAAACATGCATATGAAACTGTACATGGAGGGAACCGTGGATAATCACCACTTCAAGTGTAC
TAGTGAGGGCGAGGGCAAACCTTACGAGGGAACACAGACCATGAGGATCAAAGTCGTCGAGGGCGGACCT
CTGCCTTTCGCTTTCGACATTCTGGCCACATCCTTTCTGTACGGCTCCAAAACCTTCATCAACCACACAC
AGGGCATCCCCGATTTCTTCAAACAGTCCTTCCCCGAGGGCTTCACATGGGAACGAGTGACAACCTACGA
GGACGGAGGAGTGCTCACCGCTACTCAGGATACTAGCCTCCAGGATGGATGTCTCATCTACAACGTGAAA
ATCCGAGGCGTGAACTTCACCTCAAATGGCCCCGTGATGCAGAAAAAAACTCTCGGCTGGGAGGCCTTTA
CTGAAACCCTGTACCCTGCCGATGGCGGCCTGGAGGGGCGAAATGATATGGCTCTGAAACTCGTGGGAGG
ATCTCACCTCATTGCCAACATCAAAACCACCTACCGGAGCAAAAAACCTGCCAAAAATCTGAAAATGCCT
GGCGTCTACTACGTCGATTACCGGCTGGAACGAATCAAAGAGGCCAACAACGAAACTTACGTGGAACAGC
ACGAAGTCGCCGTGGCTCGATACTGTGACCTGCCTAGCAAACTGGGACACAAAGGCCGGCCTTAAGGCCT
CGAGGGCCAATTAATTAACTCTAGATAACTGATCATAATCAGCCATACCACATTTGTAGAGGTTTTACTT
GCTTTAAAAAACCTCCCACACCTCCCCCTGAACCTGAAACATAAAATGAATGCAATTGTTGTTGTTAACT
TGTTTATTGCAGCTTATAATGGTTACAAATAAAGCAATAGCATCACAAATTTCACAAATAAAGCATTTTT
TTCACTGCATTCTAGTTGTGGTTTGTCCAAACTCATCAATGTATCTTAACGCGTCGAGTGCATTCTAGTT
GTGGTTTGTCCAAACTCATCAATGTATCTTATCATGTCTGTATACCGTCGACCTCTAGCTAGAGCTTGGC
GTAATCATGGTCATAGCTGTTTCCTGTGTGAAATTGTTATCCGCTCACAATTCCACACAACATACGAGCC
GGAAGCATAAAGTGTAAAGCCTGGGGTGCCTAATGAGTGAGCTAACTCACATTAATTGCGTTGCGCTCAC
TGCCCGCTTTCCAGTCGGGAAACCTGTCGTGCCAGCTGCATTAATGAATCGGCCAACGCGCGGGGAGAGG
CGGTTTGCGTATTGGGCGCTCTTCCGCTTCCTCGCTCACTGACTCGCTGCGCTCGGTCGTTCGGCTGCGG
CGAGCGGTATCAGCTCACTCAAAGGCGGTAATACGGTTATCCACAGAATCAGGGGATAACGCAGGAAAGA
ACATGTGAGCAAAAGGCCAGCAAAAGGCCAGGAACCGTAAAAAGGCCGCGTTGCTGGCGTTTTTCCATAG
GCTCCGCCCCCCTGACGAGCATCACAAAAATCGACGCTCAAGTCAGAGGTGGCGAAACCCGACAGGACTA
TAAAGATACCAGGCGTTTCCCCCTGGAAGCTCCCTCGTGCGCTCTCCTGTTCCGACCCTGCCGCTTACCG
GATACCTGTCCGCCTTTCTCCCTTCGGGAAGCGTGGCGCTTTCTCAATGCTCACGCTGTAGGTATCTCAG
TTCGGTGTAGGTCGTTCGCTCCAAGCTGGGCTGTGTGCACGAACCCCCCGTTCAGCCCGACCGCTGCGCC
TTATCCGGTAACTATCGTCTTGAGTCCAACCCGGTAAGACACGACTTATCGCCACTGGCAGCAGCCACTG
GTAACAGGATTAGCAGAGCGAGGTATGTAGGCGGTGCTACAGAGTTCTTGAAGTGGTGGCCTAACTACGG
CTACACTAGAAGGACAGTATTTGGTATCTGCGCTCTGCTGAAGCCAGTTACCTTCGGAAAAAGAGTTGGT
AGCTCTTGATCCGGCAAACAAACCACCGCTGGTAGCGGTGGTTTTTTTGTTTGCAAGCAGCAGATTACGC
GCAGAAAAAAAGGATCTCAAGAAGATCCTTTGATCTTTTCTACGGGGTCTGACGCTCAGTGGAACGAAAA
CTCACGTTAAGGGATTTTGGTCATGAGATTATCAAAAAGGATCTTCACCTAGATCCTTTTAAATTAAAAA
TGAAGTTTTAAATCAATCTAAAGTATATATGAGTAAACTTGGTCTGACAGTTACCAATGCTTAATCAGTG
AGGCACCTATCTCAGCGATCTGTCTATTTCGTTCATCCATAGTTGCCTGACTCCCCGTCGTGTAGATAAC
TACGATACGGGAGGGCTTACCATCTGGCCCCAGTGCTGCAATGATACCGCGAGACCCACGCTCACCGGCT
CCAGATTTATCAGCAATAAACCAGCCAGCCGGAAGGGCCGAGCGCAGAAGTGGTCCTGCAACTTTATCCG
CCTCCATCCAGTCTATTAATTGTTGCCGGGAAGCTAGAGTAAGTAGTTCGCCAGTTAATAGTTTGCGCAA
CGTTGTTGCCATTGCTACAGGCATCGTGGTGTCACGCTCGTCGTTTGGTATGGCTTCATTCAGCTCCGGT
TCCCAACGATCAAGGCGAGTTACATGATCCCCCATGTTGTGCAAAAAAGCGGTTAGCTCCTTCGGTCCTC
CGATCGTTGTCAGAAGTAAGTTGGCCGCAGTGTTATCACTCATGGTTATGGCAGCACTGCATAATTCTCT
TACTGTCATGCCATCCGTAAGATGCTTTTCTGTGACTGGTGAGTACTCAACCAAGTCATTCTGAGAATAG
TGTATGCGGCGACCGAGTTGCTCTTGCCCGGCGTCAATACGGGATAATACCGCGCCACATAGCAGAACTT
TAAAAGTGCTCATCATTGGAAAACGTTCTTCGGGGCGAAAACTCTCAAGGATCTTACCGCTGTTGAGATC
CAGTTCGATGTAACCCACTCGTGCACCCAACTGATCTTCAGCATCTTTTACTTTCACCAGCGTTTCTGGG
TGAGCAAAAACAGGAAGGCAAAATGCCGCAAAAAAGGGAATAAGGGCGACACGGAAATGTTGAATACTCA
TACTCTTCCTTTTTCAATATTATTGAAGCATTTATCAGGGTTATTGTCTCATGAGCGGATACATATTTGA
ATGTATTTAGAAAAATAAACAAATAGGGGTTCCGCGCACATTTCCCCGAAAAGTGCCACCTGACGTC
Features (pLannotate 1.2.2; 21 found; start..end, strand, type, name):
     36..80      -  misc_feature   bom (fragment): basis of mobility region from pBR322
    235..614     +  enhancer       CMV enhancer: human cytomegalovirus immediate early enhancer
    615..818     +  promoter       CMV promoter: human cytomegalovirus (CMV) immediate early promoter
    814..847     +  LTR            5' LTR (truncated) (fragment): truncated 5' long terminal repeat (LTR) from HIV-1
    863..881     +  promoter       T7 promoter: promoter for bacteriophage T7 RNA polymerase
    954..1067    +  CDS            STIM1 (fragment): STIM1_HUMAN - Also known as GOK From Homo sapiens (Human).
   1053..1553    +  CDS            SAV_STRAV (fragment): Experimental evidence at protein level: Swiss-Prot protein existence level 1. The biological function of streptavidin is not known. Forms a strong non-covalent specific complex with biotin (one molecule of biotin per subunit of streptavidin). From Streptomyces avidinii.
   1646..1875    +  intron         chimeric intron: chimera between introns from adenovirus and immunoglobulin heavy chain genes
   2044..2506    +  misc_feature   IRES: internal ribosome entry site (IRES) of the encephalomyocarditis virus (EMCV)
   2533..2661    +  CDS            ST6GAL1 (fragment): SIAT1_HUMAN - Also known as SIAT1. Experimental evidence at protein level: Swiss-Prot protein existence level 1. Transfers sialic acid from CMP-sialic acid to galactose- containing acceptor substrates. From Homo sapiens (Human).
   2794..3483    +  CDS            TagBFP: TagBFP is a basic (constitutively fluorescent) blue fluorescent protein published in 2008, derived from Entacmaea quadricolor. It is reported to be a very rapidly-maturing monomer with very low acid sensitivity.
   3530..3614    +  CDS            large T antigen (fragment): large T antigen from SV40 (simian virus 40)
   3637..3758    +  polyA_signal   SV40 poly(A) signal: SV40 polyadenylation signal
   3769..3820    +  polyA_signal   SV40 poly(A) signal (fragment): SV40 polyadenylation signal
   3884..3900    -  protein_bind   lac operator: The lac repressor binds to the lac operator to inhibit transcription in E. coli. This inhibition can be relieved by adding lactose or isopropyl-β-D-thiogalactopyranoside (IPTG). lac repressor encoded by lacI
   3908..3938    -  promoter       lac promoter: promoter for the E. coli lac operon
   3953..3974    -  protein_bind   CAP binding site: CAP binding activates transcription in the presence of cAMP. E. coli catabolite activator protein
   3987..4079    -  CDS            lacI (fragment): lac repressor; lacI; The lac repressor binds to the lac operator to inhibit transcription in E. coli. This inhibition can be relieved by adding lactose or isopropyl-β-D-thiogalactopyranoside (IPTG).
   4262..4850    -  rep_origin     ori: high-copy-number ColE1/pMB1/pBR322/pUC origin of replication
   5021..5881    -  CDS            AmpR: β-lactamase; bla; confers resistance to ampicillin, carbenicillin, and related antibiotics
   5882..5986    -  promoter       AmpR promoter: bla
