[The description below was written by a language model from this plasmid's Addgene catalogue record and pLannotate feature annotations shown in this document.]
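Description:
Str-KDEL_ST-SBP-tagBFP is a bicistronic mammalian expression plasmid built on the pIRESneo3 backbone and designed for the RUSH (retention using selective hooks) system. It is propagated in E. coli as a high-copy plasmid through a ColE1/pUC-type origin and selected with ampicillin via the β-lactamase gene. No neomycin resistance cassette appears in the feature table; the position downstream of the IRES is instead occupied by the reporter, so no mammalian selection marker is annotated.

A single transcript is driven by the CMV immediate-early enhancer/promoter and terminated by an SV40 polyadenylation signal. The first cistron encodes the "hook": core streptavidin preceded by a short fragment matching STIM1, which probably supplies a signal peptide, and, according to the construct name, carrying a KDEL ER-retrieval motif that keeps it in the ER lumen. A chimeric intron and an EMCV IRES follow, allowing cap-independent translation of the second cistron, the "reporter". This consists of amino acids 1 to 43 of human sialyltransferase ST6GAL1, a truncated portion used as a Golgi-targeted cargo, fused at its C terminus to streptavidin binding peptide (SBP) and the blue fluorescent protein TagBFP. The depositor notes that the tagging is luminal. The SBP segment is not separately annotated but presumably lies in the gap between the ST6GAL1 fragment and TagBFP.

In cells, the SBP-tagged reporter is held in the ER by binding to the streptavidin hook. In the RUSH approach, adding biotin competes for streptavidin and releases the reporter, producing a synchronized wave of ST-SBP-TagBFP transport from the ER that can be followed by fluorescence imaging of secretory traffic.
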