Addgene plasmid #65266: Str-KDEL_ST-SBP-tagBFP
Purpose: synchronize trafficking of ST from the ER (RUSH system)
Depositing lab: Franck Perez. Depositing organization: Institut Curie. Publication: Synchronization of secretory protein traffic in populations of cells. Boncompain G, Divoux S, Gareil N, de Forges H, Lescure A, Latreche L, Mercanti V, Jollivet F, Raposo G, Perez F. Nat Methods. 2012 Mar 11;9(5):493-8. doi: 10.1038/nmeth.1928. PubMed 22406856.
Backbone
  Vector backbone: pIRESneo3
  Backbone manufacturer: Clontech
  Vector type: Mammalian Expression
Growth in bacteria
  Bacterial resistance: Ampicillin, 100 μg/mL
  Growth temperature: 37°C
  Growth strain: DH5alpha
  Copy number: High Copy
Gene/Insert
  Gene/Insert name: Str-KDEL and truncated sialyltransferase (alt name: ST6GAL1)
  Species: H. sapiens (human)
  Mutation: contains only amino acids 1 to 43 of ST
  Entrez Gene: ST6GAL1 (a.k.a. CDw75, SIAT1, ST6GalI, ST6N)
  Promoter: CMV
  Tag / fusion protein: Streptavidin Binding Protein (SBP) (C terminal on insert); tagBFP (C terminal on insert)
  Cloning method: Unknown
  Sequencing primers: 5′ IRES-F; 3′ SV40pA-R
Terms and licenses: Academic/Nonprofit Terms; Industry Terms: Not Available to Industry
Depositor comments: luminal tagging
How to cite: Str-KDEL_ST-SBP-tagBFP was a gift from Franck Perez (Addgene plasmid # 65266 ; http://n2t.net/addgene:65266 ; RRID:Addgene_65266)
