>Addgene plasmid #65266 | Str-KDEL_ST-SBP-tagBFP | addgene partial sequence | sequence record 114822 | IRES-F 5'-TGGCTCTCCTCAAGCGTATT-3'
ATTGTATGGGATCTGATCTGGGGCCTCGGTGCACATGCTTTACATGTGTTTAGTCGAGGTTAAAAAAACG
TCTAGGCCCCCCGAACCACGGGGACGTGGTTTTCCTTTGAAAAACACGATGATAAGCTTGCCACAACCCG
GGAGGCGCGCCATGATTCACACCAACCTGAAGAAAAAGTTCAGCTGCTGCGTCCTGGTCTTTCTTCTGTT
TGCAGTCATCTGTGTGTGGAAGGAAAAGAAGAAAGGGAGTTACTATGATTCCTTTAAATTGCAAACCAAG
GGGAATTCCATGGACGAGAAGACCACTGGTTGGCGAGGTGGACACGTTGTTGAAGGACTGGCTGGGGAAC
TTGAACAACTTCGTGCACGACTGGAGCATCACCCACAAGGTCAACGTGAACCACCTGCAGGTTCTGAACT
CATCAAGGAAAACATGCATATGAAACTGTACATGGAGGGAACCGTGGATAATCACCACTTCAAGTGTACT
AGTGAGGGCGAGGGCAAACCTTACGAGGGAACACAGACCATGAGGATCAAAGTCGTCGAGGGCGGACCTC
TGCCTTTCGCTTTCGACATTCTGGCCACATCCTTTCTGTACGGCTCCAAAACCTTCATCAACCACACACA
GGGCATCCCCGATTTCTTCAAACAGTCCTTCCCCGAGGGCTTCACATGGGAACGAGTGACAACCTACGAG
GACGGAGGAGTGCTCACCGCTACTCAGGATACTAGCCTCCAGGATGGATGTCTCATCTACAACGTG
