>Addgene plasmid #65266 | Str-KDEL_ST-SBP-tagBFP | addgene partial sequence | sequence record 114823 | SV40pA-R 5'-GAAATTTGTGATGCTATTGC-3'
TTGCATTCATTTTATGTTTCAGGTTCAGGGGGAGGTGTGGGAGGTTTTTTAAAGCAAGTAAAACCTCTAC
AAATGTGGTATGGCTGATTATGATCAGTTATCTAGAGTTAATTAATTGGCCCTCGAGGCCTTAAGGCCGG
CCTTTGTGTCCCAGTTTGCTAGGCAGGTCACAGTATCGAGCCACGGCGACTTCGTGCTGTTCCACGTAAG
TTTCGTTGTTGGCCTCTTTGATTCGTTCCAGCCGGTAATCGACGTAGTAGACGCCAGGCATTTTCAGATT
TTTGGCAGGTTTTTTGCTCCGGTAGGTGGTTTTGATGTTGGCAATGAGGTGAGATCCTCCCACGAGTTTC
AGAGCCATATCATTTCGCCCCTCCAGGCCGCCATCGGCAGGGTACAGGGTTTCAGTAAAGGCCTCCCAGC
CGAGAGTTTTTTTCTGCATCACGGGGCCATTTGAGGTGAAGTTCACGCCTCGGATTTTCACGTTGTAGAT
GAGACATCCATCCTGGAGGCTAGTATCCTGAGTAGCGGTGAGCACTCCTCCGTCCTCGTAGGTTGTCACT
CGTTCCCATGTGAAGCCCTCGGGGAAGGACTGTTTGAAGAAATCGGGGATGCCCTGTGTGTGGTTGATGA
AGGTTTTGGAGCCGTACAGAAAGGATGTGGCCAGAATGTCGAAAGCGAAAGGCAGAGGT
